>Addgene plasmid #176819 | pEE062 | addgene full sequence | sequence record 349678 | Addgene NGS Result
CCTCTAGAAATAATTTTGTTTAACTTTAAGAAGGAGATATACATATGGCGAACCCGTATGAACGGGGTCC
GAACCCTACGGACGCTCTGCTGGAAGCACGTAGCGGTCCGTTTAGTGTTTCCGAGGAGAACGTTTCTCGC
CTTTCTGCTTCCGGTTTTGGCGGCGGTACCATCTACTACCCGCGTGAAAACAACACGTATGGTGCTGTTG
CTATCAGCCCGGGTTATACTGGTACTGAAGCTTCCATTGCTTGGCTGGGTAAACGTATCGCTAGCCACGG
TTTTGTAGTCATCACCATCGATACCATCACTACCCTCGATCAGCCAGATAGCCGTGCGGAACAGCTGAAC
GCGGCACTGAACCACATGATCAACCGTGCGTCGTCGACCGTTCGTTCTCGTATTGACTCTTCCCGCCTGG
CGGTAATGGGCCACTCTATGGGTGGTGGTGGCTCGCTTCGCTTAGCCTCTCAGCGGCCGGATCTCAAGGC
AGCTATTCCGCTGACCCCGTGGCACTTAAACAAAAACTGGTCTAGCGTTCGTGTACCGACCCTGATCATC
GGCGCGGACCTGGATACTATTGCGCCGGTTCTGACCCACGCGCGCCCGTTCTACAATTCGCTGCCGACCT
CCATCTCTAAAGCATACTTGGAACTGGACGGTGCGACGCACTTCGCGCCGAACATTCCGAACAAGATTAT
CGGCAAATACTCCGTGGCTTGGCTGAAACGTTTCGTAGACAACGATACTCGTTACACACAGTTCCTGTGT
CCGGGTCCGCGTGATGGTCTGTTTGGTGAAGTTGAAGAATACCGCTCCACCTGCCCGTTTCTCGAGCACC
ACCACCACCACCACTGAGATCCGGCTGCTAACAAAGCCCGAAAGGAAGCTGAGTTGGCTGCTGCCACCGC
TGAGCAATAACTAGCATAACCCCTTGGGGCCTCTAAACGGGTCTTGAGGGGTTTTTTGCTGAAAGGAGGA
ACTATATCCGGATTGGCGAATGGG
[124 nt withheld, positions 1005-1128]
C
[91 nt withheld, positions 1130-1220]
A
[49 nt withheld, positions 1222-1270]
CCTTTGACGTTGGAGTCCACGTTCTTT
[37 nt withheld, positions 1298-1334]
ACCCTATCTCGGTCTATTCTTTTGATTTATAAGGGATTTTGCCGATTTCGGCCTATTGGTTAAAAAATGA
GCTGATTTAACAAAAATTTAACGCGAATTTTAACAAAATATTAACGCTTACAATTTAGGTGGCACTTTTC
GGGGAAATGTGCGCGGAACCCCTATTTGTTTATTTTTCTAAATACATTCAAATATGTATCCGCTCATGAG
ACAATAACCCTGATAAATGCTTCAATAATATTGAAAAAGGAAGAGTATGAGTATTCAACATTTCCGTGTC
GCCCTTATTCCCTTTTTTGCGGCATTTTGCCTTCCTGTTTTTGCTCACCCAGAAACGCTGGTGAAAGTAA
AAGATGCTGAAGATCAGTTGGGTGCACGAGTGGGTTACATCGAACTGGATCTCAACAGCGGTAAGATCCT
TGAGAGTTTTCGCCCCGAAGAACGTTTTCCAATGATGAGCACTTTTAAAGTTCTGCTATGTGGCGCGGTA
TTATCCCGTATTGACGCCGGGCAAGAGCAACTCGGTCGCCGCATACACTATTCTCAGAATGACTTGGTTG
AGTACTCACCAGTCACAGAAAAGCATCTTACGGATGGCATGACAGTAAGAGAATTATGCAGTGCTGCCAT
AACCATGAGTGATAACACTGCGGCCAACTTACTTCTGACAACGATCGGAGGACCGAAGGAGCTAACCGCT
TTTTTGCACAACATGGGGGATCATGTAACTCGCCTTGATCGTTGGGAACCGGAGCTGAATGAAGCCATAC
CAAACGACGAGCGTGACACCACGATGCCTGCAGCAATGGCAACAACGTTGCGCAAACTATTAACTGGCGA
ACTACTTACTCTAGCTTCCCGGCAACAATTAATAGACTGGATGGAGGCGGATAAAGTTGCAGGACCACTT
CTGCGCTCGGCCCTTCCGGCTGGCTGGTTTATTGCTGATAAATCTGGAGCCGGTGAGCGTGGGTCTCGCG
GTATCATTGCAGCACTGGGGCCAGATGGTAAGCCCTCCCGTATCGTAGTTATCTACACGACGGGGAGTCA
GGCAACTATGGATGAACGAAATAGACAGATCGCTGAGATAGGTGCCTCACTGATTAAGCATTGGTAACTG
TCAGACCAAGTTTACTCATATATACTTTAGATTGATTTAAAACTTCATTTTTAATTTAAAAGGATCTAGG
TGAAGATCCTTTTTGATAATCTCATGACCAAAATCCCTTAACGTGAGTTTTCGTTCCACTGAGCGTCAGA
CCCCGTAGAAAAGATCAAAGGATCTTCTTGAGATCCTTTTTTTCTGCGCGTAATCTGCTGCTTGCAAACA
AAAAAACCACCGCTACCAGCGGTGGTTTGTTTGCCGGATCAAGAGCTACCAACTCTTTTTCCGAAGGTAA
CTGGCTTCAGCAGAGCGCAGATACCAAATACTGTCCTTCTAGTGTAGCCGTAGTTAGGCCACCACTTCAA
GAACTCTGTAGCACCGCCTACATACCTCGCTCTGCTAATCCTGTTACCAGTGGCTGCTGCCAGTGGCGAT
AAGTCGTGTCTTACCGGGTTGGACTCAAGACGATAGTTACCGGATAAGGCGCAGCGGTCGGGCTGAACGG
GGGGTTCGTGCACACAGCCCAGCTTGGAGCGAACGACCTACACCGAACTGAGATACCTACAGCGTGAGCT
ATGAGAAAGCGCCACGCTTCCCGAAGGGAGAAAGGCGGACAGGTATCCGGTAAGCGGCAGGGTCGGAACA
GGAGAGCGCACGAGGGAGCTTCCAGGGGGAAACGCCTGGTATCTTTATAGTCCTGTCGGGTTTCGCCACC
TCTGACTTGAGCGTCGATTTTTGTGATGCTCGTCAGGGGGGCGGAGCCTATGGAAAAACGCCAGCAACGC
GGCCTTTTTACGGTTCCTGGCCTTTTGCTGGCCTTTTGCTCACATGTTCTTTCCTGCGTTATCCCCTGAT
TCTGTGGATAACCGTATTACCGCCTTTGAGTGAGCTGATACCGCTCGCCGCAGCCGAACGACCGAGCGCA
GCGAGTCAGTGAGCGAGGAAGCGGAAGAGCGCCTGATGCGGTATTTTCTCCTTACGCATCTGTGCGGTAT
TTCACACCGCAATGGTGCACTCTCAGTACAATCTGCTCTGATGCCGCATAGTTAAGCCAGTATACACTCC
GCTATCGCTACGTGACTGGGTCATGGCTGCGCCCCGACACCCGCCAACACCCGCTGACGCGCCCTGACGG
GCTTGTCTGCTCCCGGCATCCGCTTACAGACAAGCTGTGACCGTCTCCGGGAGCTGCATGTGTCAGAGGT
TTTCACCGTCATCACCGAAACGCGCGAGGCAGCTGCGGTAAAGCTCATCAGCGTGGTCGTGAAGCGATTC
ACAGATGTCTGCCTGTTCATCCGCGTCCAGCTCGTTGAGTTTCTCCAGAAGCGTTAATGTCTGGCTTCTG
ATAAAGCGGGCCATGTTAAGGGCGGTTTTTTCCTGTTTGGTCACTGATGCCTCCGTGTAAGGGGGATTTC
TGTTCATGGGGGTAATGATACCGATGAAACGAGAGAGGATGCTCACGATACGGGTTACTGATGATGAACA
TGCCCGGTTACTGGAACGTTGTGAGGGTAAACAACTGGCGGTATGGATGCGGCGGGACCAGAGAAAAATC
ACTCAGGGTCAATGCCAGCGCTTCGTTAATACAGATGTAGGTGTTCCACAGGGTAGCCAGCAGCATCCTG
CGATGCAGATCCGGAACATAATGGTGCAGGGCGCTGACTTCCGCGTTTCCAGACTTTACGAAACACGGAA
ACCGAAGACCATTCATGTTGTTGCTCAGGTCGCAGACGTTTTGCAGCAGCAGTCGCTTCACGTTCGCTCG
CGTATCGGTGATTCATTCTGCTAACCAGTAAGGCAACCCCGCCAGCCTAGCCGGGTCCTCAACGACAGGA
GCACGATCATGCGCACCCGTGGGGCCGCCATGCCGGCGATAATGGCCTGCTTCTCGCCGAAACGTTTGGT
GGCGGGACCAGTGACGAAGGCTTGAGCGAGGGCGTGCAAGATTCCGAATACCGCAAGCGACAGGCCGATC
ATCGTCGCGCTCCAGCGAAAGCGGTCCTCGCCGAAAATGACCCAGAGCGCTGCCGGCACCTGTCCTACGA
GTTGCATGATAAAGAAGACAGTCATAAGTGCGGCGACGATAGTCATGCCCCGCGCCCACCGGAAGGAGCT
GACTGGGTTGAAGGCTCTCAAGGGCATCGGTCGAGATCCCGGTGCCTAATGAGTGAGCTAACTTACATTA
ATTGCGTTGCGCTCACTGCCCGCTTTCCAGTCGGGAAACCTGTCGTGCCAGCTGCATTAATGAATCGGCC
AACGCGCGGGGAGAGGCGGTTTGCGTATTGGGCGCCAGGGTGGTTTTTCTTTTCACCAGTGAGACGGGCA
ACAGCTGATTGCCCTTCACCGCCTGGCCCTGAGAGAGTTGCAGCAAGCGGTCCACGCTGGTTTGCCCCAG
CAGGCGAAAATCCTGTTTGATGGTGGTTAACGGCGGGATATAACATGAGCTGTCTTCGGTATCGTCGTAT
CCCACTACCGAGATATCCGCACCAACGCGCAGCCCGGACTCGGTAATGGCGCGCATTGCGCCCAGCGCCA
TCTGATCGTTGGCAACCAGCATCGCAGTGGGAACGATGCCCTCATTCAGCATTTGCATGGTTTGTTGAAA
ACCGGACATGGCACTCCAGTCGCCTTCCCGTTCCGCTATCGGCTGAATTTGATTGCGAGTGAGATATTTA
TGCCAGCCAGCCAGACGCAGACGCGCCGAGACAGAACTTAATGGGCCCGCTAACAGCGCGATTTGCTGGT
GACCCAATGCGACCAGATGCTCCACGCCCAGTCGCGTACCGTCTTCATGGGAGAAAATAATACTGTTGAT
GGGTGTCTGGTCAGAGACATCAAGAAATAACGCCGGAACATTAGTGCAGGCAGCTTCCACAGCAATGGCA
TCCTGGTCATCCAGCGGATAGTTAATGATCAGCCCACTGACGCGTTGCGCGAGAAGATTGTGCACCGCCG
CTTTACAGGCTTCGACGCCGCTTCGTTCTACCATCGACACCACCACGCTGGCACCCAGTTGATCGGCGCG
AGATTTAATCGCCGCGACAATTTGCGACGGCGCGTGCAGGGCCAGACTGGAGGTGGCAACGCCAATCAGC
AACGACTGTTTGCCCGCCAGTTGTTGTGCCACGCGGTTGGGAATGTAATTCAGCTCCGCCATCGCCGCTT
CCACTTTTTCCCGCGTTTTCGCAGAAACGTGGCTGGCCTGGTTCACCACGCGGGAAACGGTCTGATAAGA
GACACCGGCATACTCTGCGACATCGTATAACGTTACTGGTTTCACATTCACCACCCTGAATTGACTCTCT
TCCGGGCGCTATCATGCCATACCGCGAAAGGTTTTGCGCCATTCGATGGTGTCCGGGATCTCGACGCTCT
CCCTTATGCGACTCCTGCATTAGGAAGCAGCCCAGTAGTAGGTTGAGGCCGTTGAGCACCGCCGCCGCAA
GGAATGGTGCATGCAAGGAGATGGCGCCCAACAGTCCCCCGGCCACGGGGCCTGCCACCATACCCACGCC
GAAACAAGCGCTCATGAGCCCGAAGTGGCGAGCCCGATCTTCCCCATCGGTGATGTCGGCGATATAGGCG
CCAGCAACCGCACCTGTGGCGCCGGTGATGCCGGCCACGATGCGTCCGGCGTAGAGGATCGAGATCTCGA
TCCCGCGAAATTAATACGACTCACTATAGGGGAATTGTGAGCGGATAACAATTCC
Features (pLannotate 1.2.2; 19 found; start..end, strand, type, name):
     15..37      +  RBS            RBS: efficient ribosome binding site from bacteriophage T7 gene 10 (Olins and Rangwala, 1989)
     48..770     +  CDS            PETH_UNKP (fragment): Experimental evidence at protein level: Swiss-Prot protein existence level 1. Cutinase that degrades cutin fibers prepared from tomato peels and hydrolyzes various fatty acid monoesters with acyl chain lengths of 2 to 18, with a preference for short-chain substrates (C4 substrate at most). Cannot hydrolyze olive oil (PubMed:22194294). Is also able to degrade polyethylene terephthalate (PET), the most abundant polyester plastic in the world (PubMed:22194294, PubMed:32269349). Can also depolymerize poly(epsilon-caprolactone) (PCL), a synthetic aliphatic biodegradable polyester (PubMed:22194294).
    837..854     +  CDS            9xHis (fragment): 9xHis affinity tag
    864..913     +  CDS            SET1 (fragment): solubility-enhancement tag derived from T7 phage gene 10B
    921..968     +  terminator     T7 terminator: transcription terminator for bacteriophage T7 RNA polymerase
   1005..1433    +  rep_origin     f1 ori (sequence partly withheld): f1 bacteriophage origin of replication; arrow indicates direction of (+) strand synthesis
   1486..1590    +  promoter       AmpR promoter: bla
   1591..2451    +  CDS            AmpR: β-lactamase; bla; confers resistance to ampicillin, carbenicillin, and related antibiotics
   2622..3210    +  rep_origin     ori: high-copy-number ColE1/pMB1/pBR322/pUC origin of replication
   3396..3535    -  misc_feature   bom: basis of mobility region from pBR322
   3637..3828    -  CDS            rop: Rop protein, which maintains plasmids at low copy number; rop
   3845..4225    +  CDS            YPB1_ECOLX: Protein predicted: Swiss-Prot protein existence level 4. From Escherichia coli.
   4297..4588    -  CDS            TcR (fragment): tetracycline efflux protein; tet; confers resistance to tetracycline
   4603..4624    -  protein_bind   CAP binding site: CAP binding activates transcription in the presence of cAMP. E. coli catabolite activator protein
   4637..5719    -  CDS            lacI: lac repressor; lacI; The lac repressor binds to the lac operator to inhibit transcription in E. coli. This inhibition can be relieved by adding lactose or isopropyl-β-D-thiogalactopyranoside (IPTG).
   5720..5797    -  promoter       lacI promoter: lacI
   5805..6084    -  CDS            TcR (fragment): tetracycline efflux protein; tet; confers resistance to tetracycline
   6106..6124    +  promoter       T7 promoter: promoter for bacteriophage T7 RNA polymerase
   6125..6149    +  protein_bind   lac operator: The lac repressor binds to the lac operator to inhibit transcription in E. coli. This inhibition can be relieved by adding lactose or isopropyl-β-D-thiogalactopyranoside (IPTG). lac repressor encoded by lacI
