[The description below was written by a language model from this plasmid's Addgene catalogue record and pLannotate feature annotations shown in this document.]
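Description:
pEE062 is a bacterial expression plasmid built on the pET21b(+) backbone that carries a codon-optimized gene for a putative thermophilic PET hydrolase from Thermobifida fusca, listed as insert "701". The 783 bp insert was cloned between the NdeI and XhoI sites, which places it in frame with the backbone-encoded C-terminal 6xHis tag for affinity purification. In the 6,149 nt sequenced record, automated annotation matches most of the open reading frame to a characterised cutinase-type PET hydrolase. This fits the stated enzyme family, though the match reflects homology rather than the identity of this protein. The short "9xHis" fragment in the annotation corresponds to the six-histidine tag. The small "SET1" fragment just upstream of the terminator appears to be an incidental hit to backbone sequence rather than a designed fusion.

Expression follows the standard pET arrangement. A T7 promoter with an adjacent lac operator drives transcription, the T7 gene 10 ribosome binding site directs translation, and a T7 terminator closes the cassette. The plasmid also carries lacI, so the promoter stays repressed until it is induced with IPTG in a host that supplies T7 RNA polymerase. The plasmid replicates from a pBR322-type ColE1 origin, with the bom and rop elements present, and it is selected with ampicillin through the bla gene. An f1 origin is also present, along with residual non-functional tetracycline-resistance fragments inherited from the backbone. The catalogue lists the plasmid as high copy, although rop normally moderates copy number. The construct is intended for recombinant production of the His-tagged enzyme in E. coli, and the associated publication surveys natural diversity for thermotolerant PET hydrolase scaffolds.
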