Addgene plasmid #176819: pEE062
Purpose: Encodes codon optimized putative thermophilic PET hydrolase enzyme for bacterial expression
Depositing lab: Gregg Beckham. Depositing organization: National Laboratory of the Rockies (NLR). Publication: Sourcing thermotolerant poly(ethylene terephthalate) hydrolase scaffolds from natural diversity. Erickson E, Gado JE, Avilan L, Bratti F, Brizendine RK, Cox PA, Gill R, Graham R, Kim DJ, Konig G, Michener WE, Poudel S, Ramirez KJ, Shakespeare TJ, Zahn M, Boyd ES, Payne CM, DuBois JL, Pickford AR, Beckham GT, McGeehan JE. Nat Commun. 2022 Dec 21;13(1):7850. doi: 10.1038/s41467-022-35237-x. PubMed 36543766.
Backbone
  Vector backbone: pET21b(+)
  Backbone manufacturer: EMD Biosciences
  Backbone size w/o insert (bp): 5366
  Vector type: Bacterial Expression
Growth in bacteria
  Bacterial resistance: Ampicillin, 100 μg/mL
  Growth temperature: 37°C
  Growth strain: DH5alpha
  Copy number: High Copy
Gene/Insert
  Gene/Insert name: 701 (alt name: Thermobifida fusca WP_104613137.1)
  Species: Thermobifida fusca
  Insert size (bp): 783
  Promoter: T7
  Tag / fusion protein: 6xHis (C terminal on backbone)
  Cloning method: Restriction Enzyme; 5′ cloning site NdeI (unknown if destroyed); 3′ cloning site XhoI (unknown if destroyed)
  Sequencing primers: 5′ T7 For; 3′ T7 Rev
Terms and licenses: Academic/Nonprofit Terms; Industry Terms: Not Available to Industry
Depositor comments: Accession Number WP_104613137.1
How to cite: pEE062 was a gift from Gregg Beckham (Addgene plasmid # 176819 ; http://n2t.net/addgene:176819 ; RRID:Addgene_176819)
