>Addgene plasmid #176819 | pEE062 | depositor partial sequence | sequence record 342693 | Insert (including NdeI and XhoI sites)
CATATGGCGAACCCGTATGAACGGGGTCCGAACCCTACGGACGCTCTGCTGGAAGCACGTAGCGGTCCGT
TTAGTGTTTCCGAGGAGAACGTTTCTCGCCTTTCTGCTTCCGGTTTTGGCGGCGGTACCATCTACTACCC
GCGTGAAAACAACACGTATGGTGCTGTTGCTATCAGCCCGGGTTATACTGGTACTGAAGCTTCCATTGCT
TGGCTGGGTAAACGTATCGCTAGCCACGGTTTTGTAGTCATCACCATCGATACCATCACTACCCTCGATC
AGCCAGATAGCCGTGCGGAACAGCTGAACGCGGCACTGAACCACATGATCAACCGTGCGTCGTCGACCGT
TCGTTCTCGTATTGACTCTTCCCGCCTGGCGGTAATGGGCCACTCTATGGGTGGTGGTGGCTCGCTTCGC
TTAGCCTCTCAGCGGCCGGATCTCAAGGCAGCTATTCCGCTGACCCCGTGGCACTTAAACAAAAACTGGT
CTAGCGTTCGTGTACCGACCCTGATCATCGGCGCGGACCTGGATACTATTGCGCCGGTTCTGACCCACGC
GCGCCCGTTCTACAATTCGCTGCCGACCTCCATCTCTAAAGCATACTTGGAACTGGACGGTGCGACGCAC
TTCGCGCCGAACATTCCGAACAAGATTATCGGCAAATACTCCGTGGCTTGGCTGAAACGTTTCGTAGACA
ACGATACTCGTTACACACAGTTCCTGTGTCCGGGTCCGCGTGATGGTCTGTTTGGTGAAGTTGAAGAATA
CCGCTCCACCTGCCCGTTTCTCGAG
